Addgene plasmid #157788: pWM_12x601_25bpLinker
Purpose: EcoRV digestion produces 12x601 chromatin assembly construct with 25 bp linker lengths in addition to carrier DNA that prevents overassembly of nucleosomes
Depositing lab: Michael Rosen. Depositing organization: University of Texas Southwestern Medical Center. Publication: Organization of Chromatin by Intrinsic and Regulated Phase Separation. Gibson BA, Doolittle LK, Schneider MWG, Jensen LE, Gamarra N, Henry L, Gerlich DW, Redding S, Rosen MK. Cell. 2019 Oct 3;179(2):470-484.e21. doi: 10.1016/j.cell.2019.08.037. Epub 2019 Sep 19. PubMed 31543265.
Backbone
  Vector backbone: pWM
  Vector type: Bacterial Expression
Growth in bacteria
  Bacterial resistance: Ampicillin, 100 μg/mL
  Growth temperature: 37°C
  Growth strain: DH5alpha
  Copy number: High Copy
Gene/Insert
  Gene/Insert name: 12x601_25bp linker
  Species: Synthetic
  Insert size (bp): 2082
  Cloning method: Restriction Enzyme; 5′ cloning site BamHI/HindIII (not destroyed); 3′ cloning site HindIII (not destroyed)
  Sequencing primers: 5′ AGCCCGCTCATTAGGCGGGCTAC; 3′ AGCGGATAACAATTTCACACAGG
Terms and licenses: Academic/Nonprofit Terms; Industry Terms: Not Available to Industry
Depositor comments: occasional plasmid instability in dam-/dcm- strains High copy plasmid (pUC-based, but medium yield)
How to cite: pWM_12x601_25bpLinker was a gift from Michael Rosen (Addgene plasmid # 157788 ; http://n2t.net/addgene:157788 ; RRID:Addgene_157788)
