[The description below was written by a language model from this plasmid's Addgene catalogue record and pLannotate feature annotations shown in this document.]
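Description:
pWM_12x601_25bpLinker is a small, pUC-derived bacterial plasmid (about 4.1 kb in the sequenced record) that serves as a propagation vehicle for a synthetic nucleosome-positioning array rather than as an expression construct, despite being catalogued under bacterial expression. It replicates in E. coli from a high-copy ColE1/pUC-type origin and is selected with ampicillin through the bla beta-lactamase gene driven by its own promoter, followed by a fragment of the phage fd terminator. The depositor notes that, although the backbone is high copy, yields are closer to medium, and that the plasmid is occasionally unstable in dam-/dcm- strains, which is not surprising for a highly repetitive insert.

The payload is a 2,082 bp synthetic insert cloned between BamHI/HindIII and HindIII sites. As the name indicates, it consists of twelve tandem copies of the "601" sequence, which in general use is a strong nucleosome-positioning sequence, separated by 25 bp linkers. The automated annotation does not label this region; it corresponds to the large unannotated stretch between the lac operator and the remnant of the pUC multiple cloning site. The flanking lac promoter, CAP binding site, lac operator and lacZ fragment are leftovers of the pUC cloning region and have no stated functional role here.

According to the record, EcoRV digestion releases the 12x601 array for in vitro chromatin assembly and also produces carrier DNA that prevents overassembly of nucleosomes on the array. The resulting defined twelve-nucleosome arrays were used in work on the organization of chromatin by phase separation, and the linker length in the name suggests the construct may belong to a series with varied nucleosome spacing, though the record does not state this.
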