Features (pLannotate 1.2.2; 9 found; start..end, strand, type, name):
      3..19      +  protein_bind   lac operator: The lac repressor binds to the lac operator to inhibit transcription in E. coli. This inhibition can be relieved by adding lactose or isopropyl-β-D-thiogalactopyranoside (IPTG). lac repressor encoded by lacI
   2133..2159    -  misc_feature   MCS (fragment): pUC18/19 multiple cloning site
   2163..2321    +  CDS            lacZ (fragment): BGAL_ECOLI - Experimental evidence at protein level: Swiss-Prot protein existence level 1. From Escherichia coli (strain K12).
   2369..2460    +  promoter       AmpR promoter: bla
   2461..3318    +  CDS            bla: BLAT_ECOLX - Experimental evidence at protein level: Swiss-Prot protein existence level 1. TEM-type are the most prevalent beta-lactamases in enterobacteria; they hydrolyze the beta-lactam bond in susceptible beta-lactam antibiotics, thus conferring resistance to penicillins and cephalosporins. TEM-3 and TEM-4 are capable of hydrolyzing cefotaxime and ceftazidime. TEM-5 is capable of hydrolyzing ceftazidime. TEM-6 is capable of hydrolyzing ceftazidime and aztreonam. TEM-8/CAZ-2, TEM- 16/CAZ-7 and TEM-24/CAZ-6 are markedly active against ceftazidime. IRT- 4 shows resistance to beta-lactamase in
   3322..3364    +  terminator     fd terminator (fragment): central terminator from bacteriophage fd (Otsuka and Kunisawa, 1982)
   3396..3983    +  rep_origin     ori: high-copy-number ColE1/pMB1/pBR322/pUC origin of replication
   4024..4045    +  protein_bind   CAP binding site: CAP binding activates transcription in the presence of cAMP. E. coli catabolite activator protein
   4060..4090    +  promoter       lac promoter: promoter for the E. coli lac operon
>Addgene plasmid #157788 | pWM_12x601_25bpLinker | addgene full sequence | sequence record 357069 | Addgene  NGS Results
AATTGTGAGCGGATAACAATTTCACACAGGAAACAGCTATGACTATGATTACGCCCAAGCTTGATATCAT
GATGGGAACAGGATGTATATATCTGACACGTGCCTGGAGACTAGGGAGTAATCCCCTTGGCGGTTAAAAC
GCGGGGGACAGCGCGTACGTGCGTTTAAGCGGTGCTAGAGCTGTCTACGACCAATTGAGCGGCCTCGGCA
CCGGGATTCTCCAGTTACATTCCATCTAGATGGATGGGAACAGGATGTATATATCTGACACGTGCCTGGA
GACTAGGGAGTAATCCCCTTGGCGGTTAAAACGCGGGGGACAGCGCGTACGTGCGTTTAAGCGGTGCTAG
AGCTGTCTACGACCAATTGAGCGGCCTCGGCACCGGGATTCTCCAGTTACATTCCAGCTAGATGGATGGG
AACAGGATGTATATATCTGACACGTGCCTGGAGACTAGGGAGTAATCCCCTTGGCGGTTAAAACGCGGGG
GACAGCGCGTACGTGCGTTTAAGCGGTGCTAGAGCTGTCTACGACCAATTGAGCGGCCTCGGCACCGGGA
TTCTCCAGTTACATTCCAGCTAGATGGATGGGAACAGGATGTATATATCTGACACGTGCCTGGAGACTAG
GGAGTAATCCCCTTGGCGGTTAAAACGCGGGGGACAGCGCGTACGTGCGTTTAAGCGGTGCTAGAGCTGT
CTACGACCAATTGAGCGGCCTCGGCACCGGGATTCTCCAGTTACATTCCAGCTAGATGGATGGGAACAGG
ATGTATATATCTGACACGTGCCTGGAGACTAGGGAGTAATCCCCTTGGCGGTTAAAACGCGGGGGACAGC
GCGTACGTGCGTTTAAGCGGTGCTAGAGCTGTCTACGACCAATTGAGCGGCCTCGGCACCGGGATTCTCC
AGTTACATTCCAGCTAGATGGATGGGAACAGGATGTATATATCTGACACGTGCCTGGAGACTAGGGAGTA
ATCCCCTTGGCGGTTAAAACGCGGGGGACAGCGCGTACGTGCGTTTAAGCGGTGCTAGAGCTGTCTACGA
CCAATTGAGCGGCCTCGGCACCGGGATTCTCCAGTTACATTCCAGCTAGATGGATGGGAACAGGATGTAT
ATATCTGACACGTGCCTGGAGACTAGGGAGTAATCCCCTTGGCGGTTAAAACGCGGGGGACAGCGCGTAC
GTGCGTTTAAGCGGTGCTAGAGCTGTCTACGACCAATTGAGCGGCCTCGGCACCGGGATTCTCCAGTTAC
ATTCCAGCTAGATGGATGGGAACAGGATGTATATATCTGACACGTGCCTGGAGACTAGGGAGTAATCCCC
TTGGCGGTTAAAACGCGGGGGACAGCGCGTACGTGCGTTTAAGCGGTGCTAGAGCTGTCTACGACCAATT
GAGCGGCCTCGGCACCGGGATTCTCCAGTTACATTCCAGCTAGATGGATGGGAACAGGATGTATATATCT
GACACGTGCCTGGAGACTAGGGAGTAATCCCCTTGGCGGTTAAAACGCGGGGGACAGCGCGTACGTGCGT
TTAAGCGGTGCTAGAGCTGTCTACGACCAATTGAGCGGCCTCGGCACCGGGATTCTCCAGTTACATTCCA
GCTAGATGGATGGGAACAGGATGTATATATCTGACACGTGCCTGGAGACTAGGGAGTAATCCCCTTGGCG
GTTAAAACGCGGGGGACAGCGCGTACGTGCGTTTAAGCGGTGCTAGAGCTGTCTACGACCAATTGAGCGG
CCTCGGCACCGGGATTCTCCAGTTACATTCCAGCTAGATGGATGGGAACAGGATGTATATATCTGACACG
TGCCTGGAGACTAGGGAGTAATCCCCTTGGCGGTTAAAACGCGGGGGACAGCGCGTACGTGCGTTTAAGC
GGTGCTAGAGCTGTCTACGACCAATTGAGCGGCCTCGGCACCGGGATTCTCCAGTTACATTCCAGCTAGC
TGGATGGGAACAGGATGTATATATCTGACACGTGCCTGGAGACTAGGGAGTAATCCCCTTGGCGGTTAAA
ACGCGGGGGACAGCGCGTACGTGCGTTTAAGCGGTGCTAGAGCTGTCTACGACCAATTGAGCGGCCTCGG
CACCGGGATTCTCCAGTTACATTCATGATATCGGATCCCCGGGTACCGAGCTCGAATTCGGGCTTGCCGT
CGTTTTACAGCGACGAGACTGGGAAAATCCTGGCGTTACCCAACTTAATCGCCTTGCCGCACACCCCCCT
TTCGCCAGTTGGCGTAATAGCGAAGAAGCCCGCACTGACCGCCCTTCCCAACAGTTGCGTAGTCTGAATG
GCGAATGGCGTTAAACTAGTAGCCCGCCTAATGAGCGGGCTTTTTTTTAATTCCCCTATTTGTTTATTTT
TCTAAATACATTCAAATAGATATCCGCTCATGAGACAATAACCCTGATAAATGCTTCAATAATATTGAAA
AAGGAAGAGTATGAGTATTCAACATTTCCGTGTCGCCCTTATTCCCTTTTTTGCGGCATTTTGCCTTCCT
GTTTTTGCTCACCCAGAAACGCTCGTGAAAGTAAAAGACGCAGAGGACCAATTGGGGGCACGAGTGGGAT
ACATAGAACTGGACTTGAATAGCGGTAAAATCCTTGAGAGTTTTCGCCCTGAAGAGCGTTTTCCAATGAT
GAGCACTTTCAAAGTTCTGCTATGTGGAGCAGTATTATCCCGTGTAGATGCGGGGCAAGAGCAACTCGGA
CGACGGATATCCTATTCGCAGAATGACTTGGTTGAATACTCCCCAGTGACAGAAAAGCACCTTACGGACG
GAATGACGGTAAGAGAATTATGTAGTGCCGCCATAACGATGAGTGATAACACTGCGGCGAACTTACTTCT
GACAACCATCGGTGGACCGAAGGAATTAACCGCTTTTTTGCACAATATGGGAGACCATGTAACTCGCCTT
GACCGTTGGGAACCAGAACTGAATGAAGCCATACCAAACGACGAGCGAGACACCACAATGCCTGCGGCAA
TGGCAACAACATTACGCAAACTGATATCTGGCGAACTACTTACTCTGGCTTCACGGCAACAATTAATAGA
CTGGCTTGAAGCGGATAAAGTTGCAGGACCACTACTGCGTTCGGCACTTCCTGCTGGCTGGTTTATTGCT
GATAAATCTGGGGCAGGAGAGCGTGGTTCACGGGGTATCATTGCCGCACTTGGACCAGATGGTAAGCCTT
CCCGTATCGTAGTTATCTACACGACGGGTAGTCAGGCAACTATGGACGAACGAAATAGACAGATTGCTGA
AATAGGGGCTTCACTGATTAAGCATTGGTAAACCGATATCATTAAAGGCTCCTTTTGGAGCCTTTTTTTT
TGGACGGACCGAGTAGAAAAGATCAAAGGATCTTCTTGAGATCCTTTTTTTCTGCGCGTAATCTGCTGCT
TGCAAACAAAAAAACCACCGCTACCAGCGGTGGTATGTTTGCCGGATCAAGAGCTACCAACTCTTTTTCC
GAAGGTAACTGGCTTCAGCAGAGCGCAGATACCAAATACTGTTCTTCTAGTGTAGCCGGATATCGGCCAC
CACTTCAAGAACTCTGTAGCACCGCCTACATACCTCGCTCTGCTAATCCTGTTACCAGTGGCTGCTGCCA
GTGGCGATAAGTCGTGTCTTACCGGGTTGGACTCAAGACGATAGTTACCGGATAAGGCGCAGCGGTCGGG
CTGAACGGGGGGTTCGTGCACACAGCCCAGCTTGGAGCGAACGACCTACACCGAACTGAGATACCTACAG
CGTGAGCTATGAGAAAGCGCCACGTTCCGATATCGAGAAAGGCGGACAGGTATCCGGTAAGCGGCAGGGT
CGGAACAGGAGAGCGCACGAGGGAGCTTCCAGGGGGAAACGCCTGGTATCTTTATAGTCCTGTCGGGTTT
CGCCACCTCTGACTTGAGCGTCGATTTTTGTGATGCTCGTCAGGGGGGCGGAGCCTATGGAAAAACGCCA
GCAACGCGGCCTTTTTACGGTTCCTGAATTGATTAATGTGAGTTAGCTCACTCATTAGGCACCCCAGGCT
TTACACTTTATGCTGCCGGCTCGTATGTTGTGTGG
